>Addgene plasmid #82245 | pDONR223_SOCS3_WT | addgene full sequence | sequence record 164018 | Addgene NGS result 5'--3'
CTGCTGCTTGCAAACAAAAAAACCACCGCTACCAGCGGTGGTTTGTTTGCCGGATCAAGAGCTACCAACT
CTTTTTCCGAAGGTAACTGGCTTCAGCAGAGCGCAGATACCAAATACTGTTCTTCTAGTGTAGCCGTAGT
TAGGCCACCACTTCAAGAACTCTGTAGCACCGCCTACATACCTCGCTCTGCTAATCCTGTTACCAGTGGC
TGCTGCCAGTGGCGATAAGTCGTGTCTTACCGGGTTGGACTCAAGACGATAGTTACCGGATAAGGCGCAG
CGGTCGGGCTGAACGGGGGGTTCGTGCACACAGCCCAGCTTGGAGCGAACGACCTACACCGAACTGAGAT
ACCTACAGCGTGAGCTATGAGAAAGCGCCACGCTTCCCGAAGGGAGAAAGGCGGACAGGTATCCGGTAAG
CGGCAGGGTCGGAACAGGAGAGCGCACGAGGGAGCTTCCAGGGGGAAACGCCTGGTATCTTTATAGTCCT
GTCGGGTTTCGCCACCTCTGACTTGAGCGTCGATTTTTGTGATGCTCGTCAGGGGGGCGGAGCCTATGGA
AAAACGCCAGCAACGCGGCCTTTTTACGGTTCCTGGCCTTTTGCTGGCCTTTTGCTCACATGTTCTTTCC
TGCGTTATCCCCTGATTCTGTGGATAACCGTATTACCGCCTTTGAGTGAGCTGATACCGCTCGCCGCAGC
CGAACGACCGAGCGCAGCGAGTCAGTGAGCGAGGAAGCGGAAGAGCGCCCAATACGCAAACCGCCTCTCC
CCGCGCGTTGGCCGATTCATTAATGCAGCTGGCACGACAGGTTTCCCGACTGGAAAGCGGGCAGTGAGCG
CAACGCAATTAATACGCGTACCGCTAGCCAGGAAGAGTTTGTAGAAACGCAAAAAGGCCATCCGTCAGGA
TGGCCTTCTGCTTAGTTTGATGCCTGGCAGTTTATGGCGGGCGTCCTGCCCGCCACCCTCCGGGCCGTTG
CTTCACAACGTTCAAATCCGCTCCCGGCGGATTTGTCCTACTCAGGAGAGCGTTCACCGACAAACAACAG
ATAAAACGAAAGGCCCAGTCTTCCGACTGAGCCTTTCGTTTTATTTGATGCCTGGCAGTTCCCTACTCTC
GCGTTAACGCTAGCATGGATGTTTTCCCAGTCACGACGTTGTAAAACGACGGCCAGTCTTAAGCTCGGGC
CCCAAATAATGATTTTATTTTGACTGATAGTGACCTGTTCGTTGCAACAAATTGATGAGCAATGCTTTTT
TATAATGCCAACTTTGTACAAAAAAGTTGGCATGGTCACCCACAGCAAGTTTCCCGCCGCCGGGATGAGC
CGCCCCCTGGACACCAGCCTGCGCCTCAAGACCTTCAGCTCCAAGAGCGAGTACCAGCTGGTGGTGAACG
CAGTGCGCAAGCTGCAGGAGAGCGGCTTCTACTGGAGCGCAGTGACCGGCGGCGAGGCGAACCTGCTGCT
CAGTGCCGAGCCCGCCGGCACCTTTCTGATCCGCGACAGCTCGGACCAGCGCCACTTCTTCACGCTCAGC
GTCAAGACCCAGTCTGGGACCAAGAACCTGCGCATCCAGTGTGAGGGGGGCAGCTTCTCTCTGCAGAGCG
ATCCCCGGAGCACGCAGCCCGTGCCCCGCTTCGACTGCGTGCTCAAGCTGGTGCACCACTACATGCCGCC
CCCTGGAGCCCCCTCCTTCCCCTCGCCACCTACTGAACCCTCCTCCGAGGTGCCCGAGCAGCCGTCTGCC
CAGCCACTCCCTGGGAGTCCCCCCAGAAGAGCCTATTACATCTACTCCGGGGGCGAGAAGATCCCCCTGG
TGTTGAGCCGGCCCCTCTCCTCCAACGTGGCCACTCTTCAGCATCTCTGTCGGAAGACCGTCAACGGCCA
CCTGGACTCCTATGAGAAAGTCACCCAGCTGCCGGGGCCCATTCGGGAGTTCCTGGACCAGTACGATGCC
CCGCTTTACCCAACTTTCTTGTACAAAGTTGGCATTATAAGAAAGCATTGCTTATCAATTTGTTGCAACG
AACAGGTCACTATCAGTCAAAATAAAATCATTATTTGCCATCCAGCTGATATCCCCTATAGTGAGTCGTA
TTACATGGTCATAGCTGTTTCCTGGCAGCTCTGGCCCGTGTCTCAAAATCTCTGATGTTACATTGCACAA
GATAAAAATATATCATCATGCCTCCTCTAGACCAGCCAGGACAGAAATGCCTCGACTTCGCTGCTACCCA
AGGTTGCCGGGTGACGCACACCGTGGAAACGGATGAAGGCACGAACCCAGTGGACATAAGCCTGTTCGGT
TCGTAAGCTGTAATGCAAGTAGCGTATGCGCTCACGCAACTGGTCCAGAACCTTGACCGAACGCAGCGGT
GGTAACGGCGCAGTGGCGGTTTTCATGGCTTGTTATGACTGTTTTTTTGGGGTACAGTCTATGCCTCGGG
CATCCAAGCAGCAAGCGCGTTACGCCGTGGGTCGATGTTTGATGTTATGGAGCAGCAACGATGTTACGCA
GCAGGGCAGTCGCCCTAAAACAAAGTTAAACATTATGAGGGAAGCGGTGATCGCCGAAGTATCGACTCAA
CTATCAGAGGTAGTTGGCGTCATCGAGCGCCATCTCGAACCGACGTTGCTGGCCGTACATTTGTACGGCT
CCGCAGTGGATGGCGGCCTGAAGCCACACAGTGATATTGATTTGCTGGTTACGGTGACCGTAAGGCTTGA
TGAAACAACGCGGCGAGCTTTGATCAACGACCTTTTGGAAACTTCGGCTTCCCCTGGAGAGAGCGAGATT
CTCCGCGCTGTAGAAGTCACCATTGTTGTGCACGACGACATCATTCCGTGGCGTTATCCAGCTAAGCGCG
AACTGCAATTTGGAGAATGGCAGCGCAATGACATTCTTGCAGGTATCTTCGAGCCAGCCACGATCGACAT
TGATCTGGCTATCTTGCTGACAAAAGCAAGAGAACATAGCGTTGCCTTGGTAGGTCCAGCGGCGGAGGAA
CTCTTTGATCCGGTTCCTGAACAGGATCTATTTGAGGCGCTAAATGAAACCTTAACGCTATGGAACTCGC
CGCCCGACTGGGCTGGCGATGAGCGAAATGTAGTGCTTACGTTGTCCCGCATTTGGTACAGCGCAGTAAC
CGGCAAAATCGCGCCGAAGGATGTCGCTGCCGACTGGGCAATGGAGCGCCTGCCGGCCCAGTATCAGCCC
GTCATACTTGAAGCTAGACAGGCTTATCTTGGACAAGAAGAAGATCGCTTGGCCTCGCGCGCAGATCAGT
TGGAAGAATTTGTCCACTACGTGAAAGGCGAGATCACCAAGGTAGTCGGCAAATAACCCTCGAGCCACCC
ATGACCAAAATCCCTTAACGTGAGTTACGCGTCGTTCCACTGAGCGTCAGACCCCGTAGAAAAGATCAAA
GGATCTTCTTGAGATCCTTTTTTTCTGCGCGTAAT
Features (pLannotate 1.2.2; 12 found; start..end, strand, type, name):
    745..837     +  CDS            lacI (fragment): lac repressor; lacI; The lac repressor binds to the lac operator to inhibit transcription in E. coli. This inhibition can be relieved by adding lactose or isopropyl-β-D-thiogalactopyranoside (IPTG).
    892..919     -  terminator     rrnB T2 terminator: transcription terminator T2 from the E. coli rrnB gene
   1051..1094    +  terminator     rrnB T1 terminator: Escherichia coli rrnB; transcription terminator T1 from the E. coli rrnB gene
   1141..1177    -  CDS            lacZα (fragment): LacZα fragment of β-galactosidase; lacZ fragment
   1194..1289    +  protein_bind   attL3: mutant version of attL; recombination site for the Gateway® LR reaction LR Clonase™
   1292..1966    +  CDS            SOCS3: SOCS3_HUMAN - Also known as CIS3, SSI3. Experimental evidence at protein level: Swiss-Prot protein existence level 1. SOCS family proteins form part of a classical negative feedback system that regulates cytokine signal transduction. SOCS3 is involved in negative regulation of cytokines that signal through the JAK/STAT pathway. Inhibits cytokine signal transduction by binding to tyrosine kinase receptors including IL6ST/gp130, LIF, erythropoietin, insulin, IL12, GCSF and leptin receptors. Binding to JAK2 inhibits its kinase activity and regulates IL6 signaling. Suppresses fetal liver erythropo
   1968..2067    -  protein_bind   attL2: mutant version of attL; recombination site for the Gateway® LR reaction LR Clonase™
   2085..2103    -  promoter       T7 promoter: promoter for bacteriophage T7 RNA polymerase
   2293..2316    +  promoter       Pc promoter (fragment): intI1 (promoter lies within the coding sequence); class 1 integron promoter
   2492..2548    +  CDS            GmR (fragment): gentamycin acetyltransferase; aacC1; confers resistance to gentamycin
   2555..3346    +  CDS            SmR: aminoglycoside adenylyltransferase (Murphy, 1985); aadA; confers resistance to spectinomycin and streptomycin
   3439..562     +  rep_origin     ori (across the origin): high-copy-number ColE1/pMB1/pBR322/pUC origin of replication
