[The description below was written by a language model from this plasmid's Addgene catalogue record and pLannotate feature annotations shown in this document.]
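Description:
pDONR223_SOCS3_WT is a Gateway entry clone built on the Invitrogen pDONR223 backbone, carrying the wild-type human SOCS3 open reading frame (reference transcript NM_003955.4). It is a bacterial propagation and shuttle plasmid rather than an expression vector. The full sequence is 3,465 nt, replication in E. coli relies on a high-copy ColE1/pUC-type origin, and selection is by spectinomycin through the aadA aminoglycoside adenylyltransferase gene (SmR). SmR sits downstream of a fragment of the class 1 integron Pc promoter and a remnant of a gentamicin resistance gene. Small lacI and lacZα fragments are also annotated in the backbone. rrnB T1 and T2 terminators lie upstream of the cloning site, where they typically insulate the insert from read-through transcription.

The SOCS3 coding sequence is flanked by two attL recombination sites, which the automated annotation calls attL3 and attL2. These sites allow an LR Clonase reaction to move the ORF into any compatible Gateway destination vector. No promoter drives the insert in this plasmid. The only nearby promoter is a T7 promoter beyond the downstream attL site, and it points back towards the insert on the opposite strand. The depositor notes that the clone is in the "open" configuration, with no stop codon immediately after the ORF, so SOCS3 can be fused in frame to C-terminal tags or reporters supplied by the destination vector.

SOCS3 encodes a negative-feedback inhibitor of cytokine signalling through the JAK/STAT pathway. This clone is part of the Target Accelerator Plasmid Collection, which was assembled for systematic functional comparison of cancer gene alleles. As the wild-type version, it presumably serves as the reference for any variant alleles of the gene.
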