Addgene plasmid #82245: pDONR223_SOCS3_WT
Purpose: Gateway Donor vector containing SOCS3 , part of the Target Accelerator Plasmid Collection.
Depositing lab: Jesse Boehm & William Hahn & David Root. Depositing organization: Broad Institute. Publication: Systematic Functional Interrogation of Rare Cancer Variants Identifies Oncogenic Alleles. Kim E, Ilic N, Shrestha Y, Zou L, Kamburov A, Zhu C, Yang X, Lubonja R, Tran N, Nguyen C, Lawrence MS, Piccioni F, Bagul M, Doench JG, Chouinard CR, Wu X, Hogstrom L, Natoli T, Tamayo P, Horn H, Corsello SM, Lage K, Root DE, Subramanian A, Golub TR, Getz G, Boehm JS, Hahn WC. Cancer Discov. 2016 Jul;6(7):714-26. doi: 10.1158/2159-8290.CD-16-0160. Epub 2016 May 4. PubMed 27147599.
Backbone
  Vector backbone: pDONR223
  Backbone manufacturer: Invitrogen
  Backbone size w/o insert (bp): 2790
  Vector type: Gateway Entry vector
Growth in bacteria
  Bacterial resistance: Spectinomycin, 50 μg/mL
  Growth temperature: 37°C
  Growth strain: DH5alpha
  Copy number: High Copy
Gene/Insert
  Gene/Insert name: SOCS3 (alt name: NM_003955.4)
  Species: H. sapiens (human)
  Mutation: WT
  Entrez Gene: SOCS3 (a.k.a. ATOD4, CIS3, Cish3, SOCS-3, SSI-3, SSI3)
  Promoter: None
  Cloning method: Gateway Cloning
  Sequencing primers: 5′ M13pUC-fwd; 3′ M13-Rev
Terms and licenses: Academic/Nonprofit Terms; Industry Terms: Not Available to Industry
Depositor comments: Open state: NO stop codon immediately follows insert. Supporting reference: Systematic morphological profiling of human gene and allele function via Cell Painting. Rohban MH, et al. Elife. 2017, Mar 18;6. pii: e24060. PubMed PMID 28315521
How to cite: pDONR223_SOCS3_WT was a gift from Jesse Boehm & William Hahn & David Root (Addgene plasmid # 82245 ; http://n2t.net/addgene:82245 ; RRID:Addgene_82245)
