>Addgene plasmid #82245 | pDONR223_SOCS3_WT | depositor partial sequence | sequence record 155616 | Insert sequence
ATGGTCACCCACAGCAAGTTTCCCGCCGCCGGGATGAGCCGCCCCCTGGACACCAGCCTGCGCCTCAAGA
CCTTCAGCTCCAAGAGCGAGTACCAGCTGGTGGTGAACGCAGTGCGCAAGCTGCAGGAGAGCGGCTTCTA
CTGGAGCGCAGTGACCGGCGGCGAGGCGAACCTGCTGCTCAGTGCCGAGCCCGCCGGCACCTTTCTGATC
CGCGACAGCTCGGACCAGCGCCACTTCTTCACGCTCAGCGTCAAGACCCAGTCTGGGACCAAGAACCTGC
GCATCCAGTGTGAGGGGGGCAGCTTCTCTCTGCAGAGCGATCCCCGGAGCACGCAGCCCGTGCCCCGCTT
CGACTGCGTGCTCAAGCTGGTGCACCACTACATGCCGCCCCCTGGAGCCCCCTCCTTCCCCTCGCCACCT
ACTGAACCCTCCTCCGAGGTGCCCGAGCAGCCGTCTGCCCAGCCACTCCCTGGGAGTCCCCCCAGAAGAG
CCTATTACATCTACTCCGGGGGCGAGAAGATCCCCCTGGTGTTGAGCCGGCCCCTCTCCTCCAACGTGGC
CACTCTTCAGCATCTCTGTCGGAAGACCGTCAACGGCCACCTGGACTCCTATGAGAAAGTCACCCAGCTG
CCGGGGCCCATTCGGGAGTTCCTGGACCAGTACGATGCCCCGCTT
